>Addgene plasmid #124064 | pGEX-4T-3-cytXlATL2-R232Q | addgene full sequence | sequence record 243793 | Addgene NGS Result
TTGAGATCCTTTTTTTCTGCGCGTAATCTGCTGCTTGCAAACAAAAAAACCACCGCTACCAGCGGTGGTT
TGTTTGCCGGATCAAGAGCTACCAACTCTTTTTCCGAAGGTAACTGGCTTCAGCAGAGCGCAGATACCAA
ATACTGTCCTTCTAGTGTAGCCGTAGTTAGGCCACCACTTCAAGAACTCTGTAGCACCGCCTACATACCT
CGCTCTGCTAATCCTGTTACCAGTGGCTGCTGCCAGTGGCGATAAGTCGTGTCTTACCGGGTTGGACTCA
AGACGATAGTTACCGGATAAGGCGCAGCGGTCGGGCTGAACGGGGGGTTCGTGCACACAGCCCAGCTTGG
AGCGAACGACCTACACCGAACTGAGATACCTACAGCGTGAGCTATGAGAAAGCGCCACGCTTCCCGAAGG
GAGAAAGGCGGACAGGTATCCGGTAAGCGGCAGGGTCGGAACAGGAGAGCGCACGAGGGAGCTTCCAGGG
GGAAACGCCTGGTATCTTTATAGTCCTGTCGGGTTTCGCCACCTCTGACTTGAGCGTCGATTTTTGTGAT
GCTCGTCAGGGGGGCGGAGCCTATGGAAAAACGCCAGCAACGCGGCCTTTTTACGGTTCCTGGCCTTTTG
CTGGCCTTTTGCTCACATGTTCTTTCCTGCGTTATCCCCTGATTCTGTGGATAACCGTATTACCGCCTTT
GAGTGAGCTGATACCGCTCGCCGCAGCCGAACGACCGAGCGCAGCGAGTCAGTGAGCGAGGAAGCGGAAG
AGCGCCTGATGCGGTATTTTCTCCTTACGCATCTGTGCGGTATTTCACACCGCATAAATTCCGACACCAT
CGAATGGCGCAAAACCTTTCGCGGTATGGCATGATAGCGCCCGGAAGAGAGTCAATTCAGGGTGGTGAAT
GTGAAACCAGTAACGTTATACGATGTCGCAGAGTATGCCGGTGTCTCTTATCAGACCGTTTCCCGCGTGG
TGAACCAGGCCAGCCACGTTTCTGCGAAAACGCGGGAAAAAGTGGAAGCGGCGATGGCGGAGCTGAATTA
CATTCCCAACCGCGTGGCACAACAACTGGCGGGCAAACAGTCGTTGCTGATTGGCGTTGCCACCTCCAGT
CTGGCCCTGCACGCGCCGTCGCAAATTGTCGCGGCGATTAAATCTCGCGCCGATCAACTGGGTGCCAGCG
TGGTGGTGTCGATGGTAGAACGAAGCGGCGTCGAAGCCTGTAAAGCGGCGGTGCACAATCTTCTCGCGCA
ACGCGTCAGTGGGCTGATCATTAACTATCCGCTGGATGACCAGGATGCCATTGCTGTGGAAGCTGCCTGC
ACTAATGTTCCGGCGTTATTTCTTGATGTCTCTGACCAGACACCCATCAACAGTATTATTTTCTCCCATG
AAGACGGTACGCGACTGGGCGTGGAGCATCTGGTCGCATTGGGTCACCAGCAAATCGCGCTGTTAGCGGG
CCCATTAAGTTCTGTCTCGGCGCGTCTGCGTCTGGCTGGCTGGCATAAATATCTCACTCGCAATCAAATT
CAGCCGATAGCGGAACGGGAAGGCGACTGGAGTGCCATGTCCGGTTTTCAACAAACCATGCAAATGCTGA
ATGAGGGCATCGTTCCCACTGCGATGCTGGTTGCCAACGATCAGATGGCGCTGGGCGCAATGCGCGCCAT
TACCGAGTCCGGGCTGCGCGTTGGTGCGGATATCTCGGTAGTGGGATACGACGATACCGAAGACAGCTCA
TGTTATATCCCGCCGTTAACCACCATCAAACAGGATTTTCGCCTGCTGGGGCAAACCAGCGTGGACCGCT
TGCTGCAACTCTCTCAGGGCCAGGCGGTGAAGGGCAATCAGCTGTTGCCCGTCTCACTGGTGAAAAGAAA
AACCACCCTGGCGCCCAATACGCAAACCGCCTCTCCCCGCGCGTTGGCCGATTCATTAATGCAGCTGGCA
CGACAGGTTTCCCGACTGGAAAGCGGGCAGTGAGCGCAACGCAATTAATGTAAGTTAGCTCACTCATTAG
GCACCCCAGGCTTTACACTTTATGCTTCCGGCTCGTATGTTGTGTGGAATTGTGAGCGGATAACAATTTC
ACACAGGAAACAGCTATGACCATGATTACGGATTCACTGGCCGTCGTTTTACAACGTCGTGACTGGGAAA
ACCCTGGCGTTACCCAACTTAATCGCCTTGCAGCACATCCCCCTTTCGCCAGCTGGCGTAATAGCGAAGA
GGCCCGCACCGATCGCCCTTCCCAACAGTTGCGCAGCCTGAATGGCGAATGGCGCTTTGCCTGGTTTCCG
GCACCAGAAGCGGTGCCGGAAAGCTGGCTGGAGTGCGATCTTCCTGAGGCCGATACTGTCGTCGTCCCCT
CAAACTGGCAGATGCACGGTTACGATGCGCCCATCTACACCAACGTGACCTATCCCATTACGGTCAATCC
GCCGTTTGTTCCCACGGAGAATCCGACGGGTTGTTACTCGCTCACATTTAATGTTGATGAAAGCTGGCTA
CAGGAAGGCCAGACGCGAATTATTTTTGATGGCGTTGGAATTAGCTTATCGACTGCACGGTGCACCAATG
CTTCTGGCGTCAGGCAGCCATCGGAAGCTGTGGTATGGCTGTGCAGGTCGTAAATCACTGCATAATTCGT
GTCGCTCAAGGCGCACTCCCGTTCTGGATAATGTTTTTTGCGCCGACATCATAACGGTTCTGGCAAATAT
TCTGAAATGAGCTGTTGACAATTAATCATCGGCTCGTATAATGTGTGGAATTGTGAGCGGATAACAATTT
CACACAGGAAACAGTATTCATGTCCCCTATACTAGGTTATTGGAAAATTAAGGGCCTTGTGCAACCCACT
CGACTTCTTTTGGAATATCTTGAAGAAAAATATGAAGAGCATTTGTATGAGCGCGATGAAGGTGATAAAT
GGCGAAACAAAAAGTTTGAATTGGGTTTGGAGTTTCCCAATCTTCCTTATTATATTGATGGTGATGTTAA
ATTAACACAGTCTATGGCCATCATACGTTATATAGCTGACAAGCACAACATGTTGGGTGGTTGTCCAAAA
GAGCGTGCAGAGATTTCAATGCTTGAAGGAGCGGTTTTGGATATTAGATACGGTGTTTCGAGAATTGCAT
ATAGTAAAGACTTTGAAACTCTCAAAGTTGATTTTCTTAGCAAGCTACCTGAAATGCTGAAAATGTTCGA
AGATCGTTTATGTCATAAAACATATTTAAATGGTGATCATGTAACCCATCCTGACTTCATGTTGTATGAC
GCTCTTGATGTTGTTTTATACATGGACCCAATGTGCCTGGATGCGTTCCCAAAATTAGTTTGTTTTAAAA
AACGTATTGAAGCTATCCCACAAATTGATAAGTACTTGAAATCCAGCAAGTATATAGCATGGCCTTTGCA
GGGCTGGCAAGCCACGTTTGGTGGTGGCGACCATCCTCCAAAATCGGATCTGGTTCCGCGTGGATCCATG
GCCGAAGGCGGTAGCCTGCGTAACCGCACCCGTTTCGGCAGTCGCAGCAACGAAGCAATGAATCATGTTG
ATTATCCGGATGAAAACTTTGTGGAAGAAATTCAGCTGAATAGTGATACCGAAGTTATGGAAAAACCGCG
CCCGATTCAGATCGTGCTGGCACATGAAGATGATCACAACTTCGAACTGGATGAAACGGCGCTGGAAAGC
ATTCTGATGCAGGATCACATCCGTGATCTGAATGTGGTTGTGCTGAGCGTGGCCGGTGCATTTCGCAAAG
GCAAATCTTTTCTGCTGGATTTCATGCTGCGTTTTATGTACAGCCAGAGCAGCAGCTGGATTGGCGGTAA
TTATGAACCGCTGACCGGTTTCACGTGGCGCGGCGGTTGCGAACGTGAAACCACGGGCATTCAGATCTGG
AGTGAAGTTTTTGTTGTGGAAAAACCGGATGGTAGCAAAGTTGCGGTGATTCTGATGGATACCCAGGGCG
CCTTCGATTCTCAGAGTACCATCAAAGATTGTGCAACGGTGTTTGCGCTGTCTACCATGACCAGCAGCGT
TCAGGTGTACAACCTGAGTCAGAATATTCAGGAAGATGATCTGCAGCATCTGCAGCTGTTCACCGAATAC
GGTCGCCTGGCGATGGAAGAAATTTATAAAAAACCGTTCCAGACGCTGATGTTTCTGATCCAGGATTGGT
CTTATCCGTACGAACATAGTTATGGCCTGGAAGGCGGTAACAAATTTCTGGAAAAACGCCTGCAGGTTAA
ACAGAACCAGCACGAAGAACTGCAGAATGTGCGTAAACATATTCACTCTTGCTTCACCAACATCGGTTGT
TTTCTGCTGCCGCATCCGGGCCTGAAAGTTGCCACGAATCCGTATTTCGATGGTCGCCTGGTGGAAATCG
ATGATGAATTTAAAAAAGAACTGCGTGAACTGGTTCCGCTGCTGCTGGCACCGGAAAATCTGGTTGAAAA
AGAAATCAGCGGTTCTAAAGTGACCTGCCGCGATCTGCTGGAATACTTCAAAGCGTACATCAAAATCTAC
CAGGGCGAAGAACTGCCGCACCCGAAAAGCATGCTGCAGGCGACCGCCGAAGCAAACAATATGGCGGCCG
TTGCGGGCGCCAAAGATACGTACAGTCGTAGCATGGAACAAGTGTGTGGCGGTGATAAACCGTATATTGC
GCCGAGCGATCTGGAACGCAAACATCTGGATCTGAAAGAAACCTGCATCAAACAGTTCCGTTCTGTGAAG
AAAATGGGCGGTGAAGAATTTTGTCGTCGCTACCAGGAACAGCTGGAAGCCGAAATTGAAGAAACCTATG
CAAACTTCCTGAAACACAACGATGGTAAAAACATCTTTTACGCAGCACGTACCTGACTCGAGCGGCCGCA
TCGTGACTGACTGACGATCTGCCTCGCGCGTTTCGGTGATGACGGTGAAAACCTCTGACACATGCAGCTC
CCGGAGACGGTCACAGCTTGTCTGTAAGCGGATGCCGGGAGCAGACAAGCCCGTCAGGGCGCGTCAGCGG
GTGTTGGCGGGTGTCGGGGCGCAGCCATGACCCAGTCACGTAGCGATAGCGGAGTGTATAATTCTTGAAG
ACGAAAGGGCCTCGTGATACGCCTATTTTTATAGGTTAATGTCATGATAATAATGGTTTCTTAGACGTCA
GGTGGCACTTTTCGGGGAAATGTGCGCGGAACCCCTATTTGTTTATTTTTCTAAATACATTCAAATATGT
ATCCGCTCATGAGACAATAACCCTGATAAATGCTTCAATAATATTGAAAAAGGAAGAGTATGAGTATTCA
ACATTTCCGTGTCGCCCTTATTCCCTTTTTTGCGGCATTTTGCCTTCCTGTTTTTGCTCACCCAGAAACG
CTGGTGAAAGTAAAAGATGCTGAAGATCAGTTGGGTGCACGAGTGGGTTACATCGAACTGGATCTCAACA
GCGGTAAGATCCTTGAGAGTTTTCGCCCCGAAGAACGTTTTCCAATGATGAGCACTTTTAAAGTTCTGCT
ATGTGGCGCGGTATTATCCCGTGTTGACGCCGGGCAAGAGCAACTCGGTCGCCGCATACACTATTCTCAG
AATGACTTGGTTGAGTACTCACCAGTCACAGAAAAGCATCTTACGGATGGCATGACAGTAAGAGAATTAT
GCAGTGCTGCCATAACCATGAGTGATAACACTGCGGCCAACTTACTTCTGACAACGATCGGAGGACCGAA
GGAGCTAACCGCTTTTTTGCACAACATGGGGGATCATGTAACTCGCCTTGATCGTTGGGAACCGGAGCTG
AATGAAGCCATACCAAACGACGAGCGTGACACCACGATGCCTGCAGCAATGGCAACAACGTTGCGCAAAC
TATTAACTGGCGAACTACTTACTCTAGCTTCCCGGCAACAATTAATAGACTGGATGGAGGCGGATAAAGT
TGCAGGACCACTTCTGCGCTCGGCCCTTCCGGCTGGCTGGTTTATTGCTGATAAATCTGGAGCCGGTGAG
CGTGGGTCTCGCGGTATCATTGCAGCACTGGGGCCAGATGGTAAGCCCTCCCGTATCGTAGTTATCTACA
CGACGGGGAGTCAGGCAACTATGGATGAACGAAATAGACAGATCGCTGAGATAGGTGCCTCACTGATTAA
GCATTGGTAACTGTCAGACCAAGTTTACTCATATATACTTTAGATTGATTTAAAACTTCATTTTTAATTT
AAAAGGATCTAGGTGAAGATCCTTTTTGATAATCTCATGACCAAAATCCCTTAACGTGAGTTTTCGTTCC
ACTGAGCGTCAGACCCCGTAGAAAAGATCAAAGGATCTTC
Features (pLannotate 1.2.2; 17 found; start..end, strand, type, name):
      1..589     +  rep_origin     ori: high-copy-number ColE1/pMB1/pBR322/pUC origin of replication
    775..826     -  misc_feature   bom (fragment): basis of mobility region from pBR322
    833..910     +  promoter       lacI promoter: lacI
    911..1993    +  CDS            lacI: lac repressor; lacI; The lac repressor binds to the lac operator to inhibit transcription in E. coli. This inhibition can be relieved by adding lactose or isopropyl-β-D-thiogalactopyranoside (IPTG).
   2006..2027    +  protein_bind   CAP binding site: CAP binding activates transcription in the presence of cAMP. E. coli catabolite activator protein
   2042..2072    +  promoter       lac promoter: promoter for the E. coli lac operon
   2080..2096    +  protein_bind   lac operator: The lac repressor binds to the lac operator to inhibit transcription in E. coli. This inhibition can be relieved by adding lactose or isopropyl-β-D-thiogalactopyranoside (IPTG). lac repressor encoded by lacI
   2116..2289    +  CDS            lacZα: LacZα fragment of β-galactosidase; lacZ fragment
   2553..2669    -  CDS            yciV (fragment): RNAAM_ECOLI - Also known as trpH From Escherichia coli (strain K12).
   2745..2773    +  promoter       tac promoter: strong E. coli promoter; hybrid between the trp and lac UV5 promoters
   2781..2797    +  protein_bind   lac operator: The lac repressor binds to the lac operator to inhibit transcription in E. coli. This inhibition can be relieved by adding lactose or isopropyl-β-D-thiogalactopyranoside (IPTG). lac repressor encoded by lacI
   2820..3473    +  CDS            GST26_SCHJA: Experimental evidence at protein level: Swiss-Prot protein existence level 1. GST isoenzymes appear to play a central role in the parasite detoxification system. Other functions are also suspected including a role in increasing the solubility of haematin in the parasite gut. From Schistosoma japonicum (Blood fluke).
   3498..4883    +  CDS            Atl2 (fragment): ATLA2_MOUSE - Also known as Arl6ip2. Experimental evidence at protein level: Swiss-Prot protein existence level 1. GTPase tethering membranes through formation of trans- homooligomers and mediating homotypic fusion of endoplasmic reticulum membranes. Functions in endoplasmic reticulum tubular network biogenesis. From Mus musculus (Mouse).
   4919..4958    +  CDS            rop (fragment): Rop protein, which maintains plasmids at low copy number; rop
   5060..5100    +  misc_feature   bom (fragment): basis of mobility region from pBR322
   5205..5309    +  promoter       AmpR promoter: bla
   5310..6170    +  CDS            AmpR: β-lactamase; bla; confers resistance to ampicillin, carbenicillin, and related antibiotics
