[The description below was written by a language model from this plasmid's Addgene catalogue record and pLannotate feature annotations shown in this document.]
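Description:
pGEX-4T-3-cytXlATL2-R232Q is a bacterial expression plasmid built on the pGEX-4T-3 backbone for producing a glutathione S-transferase fusion protein in E. coli. The sequenced plasmid is about 6.3 kb and is propagated through a ColE1/pMB1-type origin of replication, with selection by ampicillin through the β-lactamase (AmpR) gene and its own promoter. Small leftover fragments of pBR322-derived elements (bom, rop) and a lac promoter/lacZα segment are also annotated; these are backbone remnants rather than functional parts of the design.

The expression cassette is driven by the tac promoter, a strong trp/lac hybrid, followed by a lac operator. The plasmid carries its own lacI gene, so the lac repressor keeps transcription off until it is relieved with IPTG. Downstream lies the Schistosoma japonicum GST coding sequence, followed by the insert, which was cloned between BamHI and XhoI sites. The insert encodes the cytosolic fragment of Xenopus laevis atlastin (cytATL), codon optimized for E. coli. The automated annotation labels this roughly 1.4 kb region as a fragment of mouse Atl2, which reflects homology to the closest database entry, not the actual species of origin. Atlastins are GTPases that tether and fuse endoplasmic reticulum membranes by forming oligomers in trans. The R232Q substitution abolishes dimerization, making the fragment inactive compared with the wild-type cytosolic fragment. The construct therefore supplies a negative control protein, purified through its GST tag, and the associated work studied ER network morphology in Xenopus egg extracts.
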