Addgene plasmid #124064: pGEX-4T-3-cytXlATL2-R232Q
Purpose: Control protein. The R232Q mutation abolishes dimerization activity, so this construct is inactive compared to wild type cytATL
Depositing lab: Tom Rapoport. Depositing organization: Harvard Medical School. Publication: Multiple mechanisms determine ER network morphology during the cell cycle in Xenopus egg extracts. Wang S, Romano FB, Field CM, Mitchison TJ, Rapoport TA. J Cell Biol. 2013 Dec 9;203(5):801-14. doi: 10.1083/jcb.201308001. Epub 2013 Dec 2. PubMed 24297752.
Backbone
  Vector backbone: pGEX-4t-3
  Backbone manufacturer: Pharmacia
  Vector type: Bacterial Expression
Growth in bacteria
  Bacterial resistance: Ampicillin, 100 μg/mL
  Growth temperature: 37°C
  Growth strain: DH5alpha
  Copy number: Unknown
Gene/Insert
  Gene/Insert name: cytXlATL2-R232Q (alt names: X. laevis cytosolic Atlastin fragment R232Q inactive mutant; Codon Optimized for E. Coli expression.)
  Species: X. laevis (frog)
  Promoter: tac
  Cloning method: Restriction Enzyme; 5′ cloning site BamHI (unknown if destroyed); 3′ cloning site XhoI (unknown if destroyed)
  Sequencing primers: 5′ pGEX_5; 3′ pGEX_3
Terms and licenses: Academic/Nonprofit Terms; Industry Terms: Not Available to Industry
How to cite: pGEX-4T-3-cytXlATL2-R232Q was a gift from Tom Rapoport (Addgene plasmid # 124064 ; http://n2t.net/addgene:124064 ; RRID:Addgene_124064)
